>Addgene plasmid #144856 | TFORF3380 | addgene full sequence | sequence record 404432 | Addgene NGS Result
TTAATGTAGTCTTATGCAATACTCTTGTAGTCTTGCAACATGGTAACGATGAGTTAGCAACATGCCTTAC
AAGGAGAGAAAAAGCACCGTGCATGCCGATTGGTGGAAGTAAGGTGGTACGATCGTGCCTTATTAGGAAG
GCAACAGACGGGTCTGACATGGATTGGACGAACCACTGAATTGCCGCATTGCAGAGATATTGTATTTAAG
TGCCTAGCTCGATACATAAACGGGTCTCTCTGGTTAGACCAGATCTGAGCCTGGGAGCTCTCTGGCTAAC
TAGGGAACCCACTGCTTAAGCCTCAATAAAGCTTGCCTTGAGTGCTTCAAGTAGTGTGTGCCCGTCTGTT
GTGTGACTCTGGTAACTAGAGATCCCTCAGACCCTTTTAGTCAGTGTGGAAAATCTCTAGCAGTGGCGCC
CGAACAGGGACTTGAAAGCGAAAGGGAAACCAGAGGAGCTCTCTCGACGCAGGACTCGGCTTGCTGAAGC
GCGCACGGCAAGAGGCGAGGGGCGGCGACTGGTGAGTACGCCAAAAATTTTGACTAGCGGAGGCTAGAAG
GAGAGAGATGGGTGCGAGAGCGTCAGTATTAAGCGGGGGAGAATTAGATCGCGATGGGAAAAAATTCGGT
TAAGGCCAGGGGGAAAGAAAAAATATAAATTAAAACATATAGTATGGGCAAGCAGGGAGCTAGAACGATT
CGCAGTTAATCCTGGCCTGTTAGAAACATCAGAAGGCTGTAGACAAATACTGGGACAGCTACAACCATCC
CTTCAGACAGGATCAGAAGAACTTAGATCATTATATAATACAGTAGCAACCCTCTATTGTGTGCATCAAA
GGATAGAGATAAAAGACACCAAGGAAGCTTTAGACAAGATAGAGGAAGAGCAAAACAAAAGTAAGACCAC
CGCACAGCAAGCGGCCGCTGATCTTCAGACCTGGAGGAGGAGATATGAGGGACAATTGGAGAAGTGAATT
ATATAAATATAAAGTAGTAAAAATTGAACCATTAGGAGTAGCACCCACCAAGGCAAAGAGAAGAGTGGTG
CAGAGAGAAAAAAGAGCAGTGGGAATAGGAGCTTTGTTCCTTGGGTTCTTGGGAGCAGCAGGAAGCACTA
TGGGCGCAGCGTCAATGACGCTGACGGTACAGGCCAGACAATTATTGTCTGGTATAGTGCAGCAGCAGAA
CAATTTGCTGAGGGCTATTGAGGCGCAACAGCATCTGTTGCAACTCACAGTCTGGGGCATCAAGCAGCTC
CAGGCAAGAATCCTGGCTGTGGAAAGATACCTAAAGGATCAACAGCTCCTGGGGATTTGGGGTTGCTCTG
GAAAACTCATTTGCACCACTGCTGTGCCTTGGAATGCTAGTTGGAGTAATAAATCTCTGGAACAGATTTG
GAATCACACGACCTGGATGGAGTGGGACAGAGAAATTAACAATTACACAAGCTTAATACACTCCTTAATT
GAAGAATCGCAAAACCAGCAAGAAAAGAATGAACAAGAATTATTGGAATTAGATAAATGGGCAAGTTTGT
GGAATTGGTTTAACATAACAAATTGGCTGTGGTATATAAAATTATTCATAATGATAGTAGGAGGCTTGGT
AGGTTTAAGAATAGTTTTTGCTGTACTTTCTATAGTGAATAGAGTTAGGCAGGGATATTCACCATTATCG
TTTCAGACCCACCTCCCAACCCCGAGGGGACCCATGCATTGCATCTCAATTAGTCAGCAACCAGGTGTGG
AAAGTCCCCAGGCTCCCCAGCAGGCAGAAGTATGCAAAGCATGCGTCTCAATTAGTCAGCAACCATAGTC
CCGCCCCTAACTCCGCCCATCCCGCCCCTAACTCCGCCCAGTTCCGCCCATTCTCCGCCCCATGGCTGAC
TAATTTTTTTTATTTATGCAGAGGCCGAGGCCGCCTCGGCCTCTGAGCTATTCCAGAAGTAGTGAGGAGG
CTTTTTTGGAGGCCTAGGCTTTTGCAAAAAGCTTTCTAGAGGTACCACCGGAGCTTACCATGACCGAGTA
CAAGCCCACGGTGCGCCTCGCCACCCGCGACGACGTCCCCAGGGCCGTACGCACCCTCGCCGCCGCGTTC
GCCGACTACCCCGCCACGCGCCACACCGTCGATCCGGACCGCCACATCGAGCGGGTCACCGAGCTGCAAG
AACTCTTCCTCACGCGCGTCGGGCTCGACATCGGCAAGGTGTGGGTCGCGGACGACGGCGCCGCCGTGGC
GGTCTGGACCACGCCGGAGAGCGTCGAAGCGGGGGCGGTGTTCGCCGAGATCGGCCCGCGCATGGCCGAG
TTGAGCGGTTCCCGGCTGGCCGCGCAGCAACAGATGGAAGGCCTCCTGGCGCCGCACCGGCCCAAGGAGC
CCGCGTGGTTCCTGGCCACCGTCGGCGTCTCGCCCGACCACCAGGGCAAGGGTCTGGGCAGCGCCGTCGT
GCTCCCCGGAGTGGAGGCGGCCGAGCGCGCCGGGGTGCCCGCCTTCCTGGAGACCTCCGCGCCCCGCAAC
CTCCCCTTCTACGAGCGGCTCGGCTTCACCGTCACCGCCGACGTCGAGGTGCCCGAAGGACCGCGCACCT
GGTGCATGACCCGCAAGCCCGGTGCCAGTTAACGAATTCTAGATCTTGAGACAAATGGCAGTATTCATCC
ACAATTTTAAAAGAAAAGGGGGGATTGGGGGGTACAGTGCAGGGGAAAGAATAGTAGACATAATAGCAAC
AGACATACAAACTAAAGAATTACAAAAACAAATTACAAAAATTCAAAATTTTCGGGTTTATTACAGGGAC
AGCAGAGATCCACTTTGGCGCCGGCTCGAGGCCTGCAGGTGCAAAGATGGATAAAGTTTTAAACAGAGAG
GAATCTTTGCAGCTAATGGACCTTCTAGGTCTTGAAAGGAGTGGGAATTGGCTCCGGTGCCCGTCAGTGG
GCAGAGCGCACATCGCCCACAGTCCCCGAGAAGTTGGGGGGAGGGGTCGGCAATTGAACCGGTGCCTAGA
GAAGGTGGCGCGGGGTAAACTGGGAAAGTGATGTCGTGTACTGGCTCCGCCTTTTTCCCGAGGGTGGGGG
AGAACCGTATATAAGTGCAGTAGTCGCCGTGAACGTTCTTTTTCGCAACGGGTTTGCCGCCAGAACACAG
GTAAGTGCCGTGTGTGGTTCCCGCGGGCCTGGCCTCTTTACGGGTTATGGCCCTTGCGTGCCTTGAATTA
CTTCCACCTGGCTGCAGTACGTGATTCTTGATCCCGAGCTTCGGGTTGGAAGTGGGTGGGAGAGTTCGAG
GCCTTGCGCTTAAGGAGCCCCTTCGCCTCGTGCTTGAGTTGAGGCCTGGCCTGGGCGCTGGGGCCGCCGC
GTGCGAATCTGGTGGCACCTTCGCGCCTGTCTCGCTGCTTTCGATAAGTCTCTAGCCATTTAAAATTTTT
GATGACCTGCTGCGACGCTTTTTTTCTGGCAAGATAGTCTTGTAAATGCGGGCCAAGATCTGCACACTGG
TATTTCGGTTTTTGGGGCCGCGGGCGGCGACGGGGCCCGTGCGTCCCAGCGCACATGTTCGGCGAGGCGG
GGCCTGCGAGCGCGGCCACCGAGAATCGGACGGGGGTAGTCTCAAGCTGGCCGGCCTGCTCTGGTGCCTG
GCCTCGCGCCGCCGTGTATCGCCCCGCCCTGGGCGGCAAGGCTGGCCCGGTCGGCACCAGTTGCGTGAGC
GGAAAGATGGCCGCTTCCCGGCCCTGCTGCAGGGAGCTCAAAATGGAGGACGCGGCGCTCGGGAGAGCGG
GCGGGTGAGTCACCCACACAAAGGAAAAGGGCCTTTCCGTCCTCAGCCGTCGCTTCATGTGACTCCACGG
AGTACCGGGCGCCGTCCAGGCACCTCGATTAGTTCTCGAGCTTTTGGAGTACGTCGTCTTTAGGTTGGGG
GGAGGGGTTTTATGCGATGGAGTTTCCCCACACTGAGTGGGTGGAGACTGAAGTTAGGCCAGCTTGGCAC
TTGATGTAATTCTCCTTGGAATTTGCCCTTTTTGAGTTTGGATCTTGGTTCATTCTCAAGCCTCAGACAG
TGGTTCAAAGTTTTTTTCTTCCATTTCAGGTGTCGTGAGGCTAGCATCGATTGATCAACAAGTTTGTACA
AAAAAGTTGGCATGTTGGCGGCTGCGCTCCTAAAGGCCAAGTCCCAGGAGCTGGTAACCTTTGAGGATGT
AGCTGTGTACTTCATCCGGAAGGAGTGGAAGCGTTTGGAACCTGCTCAGAGGGACCTCTATAGAGATGTG
ATGCTGGAGAATTACGGGAATGTGTTCTCACTGGATCGTGAGACCAGGACTGAAAATGATCAAGAAATTT
CTGAAGACACAAGATCACATGGGGTCCTACTGGGAAGATTTCAAAAGGATATTTCTCAGGGTCTCAAGTT
TAAAGAAGCCTATGAACGAGAAGTCAGTCTGAAAAGGCCGCTGGGGAACTCCCCTGGAGAAAGACTGAAC
AGGAAAATGCCAGATTTTGGTCAAGTGACAGTTGAGGAGAAGCTAACCCCCAGGGGAGAGAGAAGCGAGA
AATATAATGATTTTGGGAACAGCTTCACTGTGAATTCCAACCTTATCTCACATCAGAGACTCCCCGTGGG
AGACAGACCCCATAAGTGTGATGAATGTAGCAAGAGCTTTAATCGAACTTCAGACCTTATTCAACATCAG
AGAATCCACACTGGGGAAAAGCCCTATGAATGTAATGAGTGTGGGAAGGCCTTCAGCCAGAGCTCACACC
TTATTCAGCATCAGAGAATCCACACTGGGGAAAAACCTTATGAATGTAGTGATTGTGGGAAAACCTTCAG
CTGTAGCTCTGCCCTCATTCTGCATCGGAGGATCCACACGGGGGAGAAACCCTATGAATGTAATGAGTGT
GGGAAGACCTTCAGCTGGAGCTCCACCCTCACCCACCATCAGAGAATCCACACTGGTGAGAAACCCTACG
CCTGCAATGAATGTGGGAAGGCCTTCAGCAGGAGCTCAACCCTTATTCACCATCAGAGAATCCACACTGG
AGAAAAACCCTATGAATGTAATGAATGTGGGAAAGCCTTCAGCCAGAGCTCACACCTCTATCAGCACCAG
AGAATCCACACTGGAGAGAAGCCCTACGAATGTATGGAATGTGGAGGAAAGTTTACCTACAGTTCAGGCC
TTATTCAGCATCAAAGAATCCACACCGGGGAGAACCCCTATGAATGTAGTGAGTGTGGGAAAGCCTTCAG
GTACAGCTCGGCTCTTGTTCGCCATCAGAGAATTCACACTGGAGAGAAGCCTTTGAATGGGATCGGCATG
AGCAAAAGCTCCCTCAGAGTTACGACCGAGTTAAATATCAGAGAGTCCACGTGCCCAACTTTCTTGTACA
AAGTGGTTGATATCGGTAAGCCTATCCCTAACCCTCTCCTCGGTCTCGATTCTACGTAGTAATGAACTAG
TCCGTAACTTGAAAGTATTTCGATTTCTTGGCTTTATATATCTTGTGGAAAGGACGAAGTTCAAACAAGG
CAGTCGGGATTACGCGTTAAGTCGACAATCAACCTCTGGATTACAAAATTTGTGAAAGATTGACTGGTAT
TCTTAACTATGTTGCTCCTTTTACGCTATGTGGATACGCTGCTTTAATGCCTTTGTATCATGCTATTGCT
TCCCGTATGGCTTTCATTTTCTCCTCCTTGTATAAATCCTGGTTGCTGTCTCTTTATGAGGAGTTGTGGC
CCGTTGTCAGGCAACGTGGCGTGGTGTGCACTGTGTTTGCTGACGCAACCCCCACTGGTTGGGGCATTGC
CACCACCTGTCAGCTCCTTTCCGGGACTTTCGCTTTCCCCCTCCCTATTGCCACGGCGGAACTCATCGCC
GCCTGCCTTGCCCGCTGCTGGACAGGGGCTCGGCTGTTGGGCACTGACAATTCCGTGGTGTTGTCGGGGA
AATCATCGTCCTTTCCTTGGCTGCTCGCCTGTGTTGCCACCTGGATTCTGCGCGGGACGTCCTTCTGCTA
CGTCCCTTCGGCCCTCAATCCAGCGGACCTTCCTTCCCGCGGCCTGCTGCCGGCTCTGCGGCCTCTTCCG
CGTCTTCGCCTTCGCCCTCAGACGAGTCGGATCTCCCTTTGGGCCGCCTCCCCGCGTCGACTTTAAGACC
AATGACTTACAAGGCAGCTGTAGATCTTAGCCACTTTTTAAAAGAAAAGGGGGGACTGGAAGGGCTAATT
CACTCCCAACGAAGACAAGATCTGCTTTTTGCTTGTACTGGGTCTCTCTGGTTAGACCAGATCTGAGCCT
GGGAGCTCTCTGGCTAACTAGGGAACCCACTGCTTAAGCCTCAATAAAGCTTGCCTTGAGTGCTTCAAGT
AGTGTGTGCCCGTCTGTTGTGTGACTCTGGTAACTAGAGATCCCTCAGACCCTTTTAGTCAGTGTGGAAA
ATCTCTAGCAGTACGTATAGTAGTTCATGTCATCTTATTATTCAGTATTTATAACTTGCAAAGAAATGAA
TATCAGAGAGTGAGAGGAACTTGTTTATTGCAGCTTATAATGGTTACAAATAAAGCAATAGCATCACAAA
TTTCACAAATAAAGCATTTTTTTCACTGCATTCTAGTTGTGGTTTGTCCAAACTCATCAATGTATCTTAT
CATGTCTGGCTCTAGCTATCCCGCCCCTAACTCCGCCCATCCCGCCCCTAACTCCGCCCAGTTCCGCCCA
TTCTCCGCCCCATGGCTGACTAATTTTTTTTATTTATGCAGAGGCCGAGGCCGCCTCGGCCTCTGAGCTA
TTCCAGAAGTAGTGAGGAGGCTTTTTTGGAGGCCTAGGGACGTACCCAATTCGCCCTATAGTGAGTCGTA
TTACGCGCGCTCACTGGCCGTCGTTTTACAACGTCGTGACTGGGAAAACCCTGGCGTTACCCAACTTAAT
CGCCTTGCAGCACATCCCCCTTTCGCCAGCTGGCGTAATAGCGAAGAGGCCCGCACCGATCGCCCTTCCC
AACAGTTGCGCAGCCTGAATGGCGAATGGG
[124 nt withheld, positions 7031-7154]
C
[91 nt withheld, positions 7156-7246]
A
[49 nt withheld, positions 7248-7296]
CCTTTGACGTTGGAGTCCACGTTCTTT
[37 nt withheld, positions 7324-7360]
ACCCTATCTCGGTCTATTCTTTTGATTTATAAGGGATTTTGCCGATTTCGGCCTATTGGTTAAAAAATGA
GCTGATTTAACAAAAATTTAACGCGAATTTTAACAAAATATTAACGCTTACAATTTAGGTGGCACTTTTC
GGGGAAATGTGCGCGGAACCCCTATTTGTTTATTTTTCTAAATACATTCAAATATGTATCCGCTCATGAG
ACAATAACCCTGATAAATGCTTCAATAATATTGAAAAAGGAAGAGTATGAGTATTCAACATTTCCGTGTC
GCCCTTATTCCCTTTTTTGCGGCATTTTGCCTTCCTGTTTTTGCTCACCCAGAAACGCTGGTGAAAGTAA
AAGATGCTGAAGATCAGTTGGGTGCACGAGTGGGTTACATCGAACTGGATCTCAACAGCGGTAAGATCCT
TGAGAGTTTTCGCCCCGAAGAACGTTTTCCAATGATGAGCACTTTTAAAGTTCTGCTATGTGGCGCGGTA
TTATCCCGTATTGACGCCGGGCAAGAGCAACTCGGTCGCCGCATACACTATTCTCAGAATGACTTGGTTG
AGTACTCACCAGTCACAGAAAAGCATCTTACGGATGGCATGACAGTAAGAGAATTATGCAGTGCTGCCAT
AACCATGAGTGATAACACTGCGGCCAACTTACTTCTGACAACGATCGGAGGACCGAAGGAGCTAACCGCT
TTTTTGCACAACATGGGGGATCATGTAACTCGCCTTGATCGTTGGGAACCGGAGCTGAATGAAGCCATAC
CAAACGACGAGCGTGACACCACGATGCCTGTAGCAATGGCAACAACGTTGCGCAAACTATTAACTGGCGA
ACTACTTACTCTAGCTTCCCGGCAACAATTAATAGACTGGATGGAGGCGGATAAAGTTGCAGGACCACTT
CTGCGCTCGGCCCTTCCGGCTGGCTGGTTTATTGCTGATAAATCTGGAGCCGGTGAGCGTGGGTCTCGCG
GTATCATTGCAGCACTGGGGCCAGATGGTAAGCCCTCCCGTATCGTAGTTATCTACACGACGGGGAGTCA
GGCAACTATGGATGAACGAAATAGACAGATCGCTGAGATAGGTGCCTCACTGATTAAGCATTGGTAACTG
TCAGACCAAGTTTACTCATATATACTTTAGATTGATTTAAAACTTCATTTTTAATTTAAAAGGATCTAGG
TGAAGATCCTTTTTGATAATCTCATGACCAAAATCCCTTAACGTGAGTTTTCGTTCCACTGAGCGTCAGA
CCCCGTAGAAAAGATCAAAGGATCTTCTTGAGATCCTTTTTTTCTGCGCGTAATCTGCTGCTTGCAAACA
AAAAAACCACCGCTACCAGCGGTGGTTTGTTTGCCGGATCAAGAGCTACCAACTCTTTTTCCGAAGGTAA
CTGGCTTCAGCAGAGCGCAGATACCAAATACTGTTCTTCTAGTGTAGCCGTAGTTAGGCCACCACTTCAA
GAACTCTGTAGCACCGCCTACATACCTCGCTCTGCTAATCCTGTTACCAGTGGCTGCTGCCAGTGGCGAT
AAGTCGTGTCTTACCGGGTTGGACTCAAGACGATAGTTACCGGATAAGGCGCAGCGGTCGGGCTGAACGG
GGGGTTCGTGCACACAGCCCAGCTTGGAGCGAACGACCTACACCGAACTGAGATACCTACAGCGTGAGCT
ATGAGAAAGCGCCACGCTTCCCGAAGGGAGAAAGGCGGACAGGTATCCGGTAAGCGGCAGGGTCGGAACA
GGAGAGCGCACGAGGGAGCTTCCAGGGGGAAACGCCTGGTATCTTTATAGTCCTGTCGGGTTTCGCCACC
TCTGACTTGAGCGTCGATTTTTGTGATGCTCGTCAGGGGGGCGGAGCCTATGGAAAAACGCCAGCAACGC
GGCCTTTTTACGGTTCCTGGCCTTTTGCTGGCCTTTTGCTCACATGTTCTTTCCTGCGTTATCCCCTGAT
TCTGTGGATAACCGTATTACCGCCTTTGAGTGAGCTGATACCGCTCGCCGCAGCCGAACGACCGAGCGCA
GCGAGTCAGTGAGCGAGGAAGCGGAAGAGCGCCCAATACGCAAACCGCCTCTCCCCGCGCGTTGGCCGAT
TCATTAATGCAGCTGGCACGACAGGTTTCCCGACTGGAAAGCGGGCAGTGAGCGCAACGCAATTAATGTG
AGTTAGCTCACTCATTAGGCACCCCAGGCTTTACACTTTATGCTTCCGGCTCGTATGTTGTGTGGAATTG
TGAGCGGATAACAATTTCACACAGGAAACAGCTATGACCATGATTACGCCAAGCGCGCAATTAACCCTCA
CTAAAGGGAACAAAAGCTGGAGCTGCAAGC
Features (pLannotate 1.2.2; 35 found; start..end, strand, type, name):
      5..231     +  promoter       RSV promoter: Rous sarcoma virus enhancer/promoter
    232..412     +  LTR            5' LTR (truncated): truncated 5' long terminal repeat (LTR) from HIV-1
    459..584     +  misc_feature   HIV-1 Ψ: packaging signal of human immunodeficiency virus type 1
    568..931     +  CDS            HIV-1 gag (fragment): gag protein from human immunodeficiency virus 1; gag
   1077..1310    +  misc_feature   RRE: The Rev response element (RRE) of HIV-1 allows for Rev-dependent mRNA export from the nucleus to the cytoplasm.
   1687..1713    +  CDS            Rev (fragment): human immunodeficiency virus 1 (HIV-1) Rev protein; rev; enhances nuclear export of unspliced and incompletely spliced viral mRNAs
   1720..1743    +  promoter       SV40 promoter (fragment): SV40 early promoter
   1744..1815    +  promoter       SV40 promoter (fragment): SV40 enhancer and early promoter
   1839..1974    +  rep_origin     SV40 ori: SV40 origin of replication
   2020..2616    +  CDS            PuroR (fragment): puromycin N-acetyltransferase; pac from Streptomyces; confers resistance to puromycin
   2665..2782    +  misc_feature   cPPT/CTS: central polypurine tract and central termination sequence of HIV-1
   2847..2913    +  CDS            small t antigen (fragment): SV40 (simian virus 40) small t antigen
   2920..4098    +  promoter       EF-1α promoter: strong constitutive promoter for human elongation factor EF-1α
   4119..4136    +  protein_bind   attB1 (fragment): mutant version of attB; core recombination site for the Gateway® BP reaction BP Clonase™
   4142..4618    +  CDS            ZNF3 (fragment): ZNF3_HUMAN - Also known as KOX25. Experimental evidence at protein level: Swiss-Prot protein existence level 1. Involved in cell differentiation and/or proliferation. From Homo sapiens (Human).
   5303..5371    +  CDS            ZNF3 (fragment): ZNF3_HUMAN - Also known as KOX25. Experimental evidence at protein level: Swiss-Prot protein existence level 1. Involved in cell differentiation and/or proliferation. From Homo sapiens (Human).
   5374..5397    -  protein_bind   attB2: mutant version of attB; recombination site for the Gateway® BP reaction BP Clonase™
   5405..5446    +  CDS            V5 tag: epitope tag from simian virus 5
   5462..5515    +  promoter       U6 promoter (fragment): RNA polymerase III promoter for human U6 snRNA
   5557..6145    +  misc_feature   WPRE: woodchuck hepatitis virus posttranscriptional regulatory element
   6196..6215    +  misc_feature   cPPT/CTS (fragment): central polypurine tract and central termination sequence of HIV-1
   6217..6450    +  LTR            3' LTR (ΔU3): self-inactivating 3' long terminal repeat (LTR) from HIV-1
   6528..6649    +  polyA_signal   SV40 poly(A) signal: SV40 polyadenylation signal
   6689..6824    +  rep_origin     SV40 ori: SV40 origin of replication
   6845..6863    -  promoter       T7 promoter: promoter for bacteriophage T7 RNA polymerase
   6871..7026    +  CDS            lacZα (fragment): LacZα fragment of β-galactosidase; lacZ fragment
   7031..7459    +  rep_origin     f1 ori (sequence partly withheld): f1 bacteriophage origin of replication; arrow indicates direction of (+) strand synthesis
   7512..7616    +  promoter       AmpR promoter: bla
   7617..8477    +  CDS            AmpR: β-lactamase; bla; confers resistance to ampicillin, carbenicillin, and related antibiotics
   8648..9236    +  rep_origin     ori: high-copy-number ColE1/pMB1/pBR322/pUC origin of replication
   9419..9511    +  CDS            lacI (fragment): lac repressor; lacI; The lac repressor binds to the lac operator to inhibit transcription in E. coli. This inhibition can be relieved by adding lactose or isopropyl-β-D-thiogalactopyranoside (IPTG).
   9524..9545    +  protein_bind   CAP binding site: CAP binding activates transcription in the presence of cAMP. E. coli catabolite activator protein
   9560..9590    +  promoter       lac promoter: promoter for the E. coli lac operon
   9598..9614    +  protein_bind   lac operator: The lac repressor binds to the lac operator to inhibit transcription in E. coli. This inhibition can be relieved by adding lactose or isopropyl-β-D-thiogalactopyranoside (IPTG). lac repressor encoded by lacI
   9659..9677    +  promoter       T3 promoter: promoter for bacteriophage T3 RNA polymerase
