[The description below was written by a language model from this plasmid's Addgene catalogue record and pLannotate feature annotations shown in this document.]
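Description:
TFORF3380 is a third-generation-style, self-inactivating lentiviral expression plasmid built on the pLX_TRC317 backbone and carrying the human zinc-finger transcription factor ZNF3 as a Gateway-cloned open reading frame. It belongs to a barcoded transcription factor ORF collection in which each construct carries a unique 24-bp barcode, so that the overexpressed factor can be identified by sequencing in pooled screens. The barcode itself is not annotated in the feature table. In bacteria the roughly 9.7 kb plasmid is maintained through a high-copy ColE1/pUC-type origin and ampicillin resistance (AmpR). An f1 origin and remnants of a lac/lacZα cloning region flanked by T7 and T3 promoters are also present. The depositor notes that the plasmid can recombine, as is common for vectors with repeated LTR sequences.

The viral genome is transcribed from an RSV promoter fused to a truncated HIV-1 5' LTR. It contains the Ψ packaging signal, a gag fragment, the RRE for Rev-dependent export, a cPPT/CTS element, a WPRE to enhance transcript expression, and a ΔU3 3' LTR followed by an SV40 polyadenylation signal. Within it, an SV40 early promoter drives a puromycin N-acetyltransferase gene for selecting transduced mammalian cells. Downstream, the EF-1α promoter drives ZNF3, which sits between attB1 and attB2 sites and is followed by a C-terminal V5 epitope tag for detection. The annotation matches only the beginning and end of the insert to ZNF3, which may reflect the particular transcript isoform cited by the depositor rather than the reference protein. The construct is used to produce lentivirus for stable ZNF3 overexpression, for example in directed-differentiation screens.
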