Addgene plasmid #144856: TFORF3380
Purpose: Lentiviral vector for overexpressing transcription factor ORFs with unique 24-bp barcodes. Barcodes facilitate identification of transcription factors in pooled screens.
Depositing lab: Feng Zhang. Depositing organization: Broad Institute. Publication: A transcription factor atlas of directed differentiation. Joung J, Ma S, Tay T, Geiger-Schuller KR, Kirchgatterer PC, Verdine VK, Guo B, Arias-Garcia MA, Allen WE, Singh A, Kuksenko O, Abudayyeh OO, Gootenberg JS, Fu Z, Macrae RK, Buenrostro JD, Regev A, Zhang F. Cell. 2023 Jan 5;186(1):209-229.e26. doi: 10.1016/j.cell.2022.11.026. PubMed 36608654.
Backbone
  Vector backbone: pLX_TRC317
  Backbone manufacturer: Broad Institute Genetic Perturbation Platform
  Backbone size w/o insert (bp): 8264
  Vector type: Mammalian Expression, Lentiviral
  Selectable markers: Puromycin
Growth in bacteria
  Bacterial resistance: Ampicillin, 100 μg/mL
  Growth temperature: 37°C
  Growth strain: NEB Stable
  Copy number: High Copy
Gene/Insert
  Gene/Insert name: ZNF3
  Species: H. sapiens (human)
  Insert size (bp): 1436
  Entrez Gene: ZNF3 (a.k.a. A8-51, HF.12, KOX25, PP838, Zfp113)
  Promoter: EF1a
  Tag / fusion protein: V5 (C terminal on insert)
  Cloning method: Gateway Cloning
  Sequencing primers: 5′ GGGTGGAGACTGAAGTTAGGCCAG; 3′ CACATAGCGTAAAAGGAGCAACATAG
Resource information
  A portion of this plasmid was derived from a plasmid made by: Broad Institute Genetic Perturbation Platform
Terms and licenses: Academic/Nonprofit Terms; Industry Terms: Not Available to Industry
Depositor comments: NM_001278291.1 Please test multiple small colonies in case of plasmid recombination. To make this collection available in a timely manner, a portion of this collection was not fully sequenced by Addgene. If an Addgene verified full plasmid sequence is not available, please contact us prior to placing an order to request the full sequence.
How to cite: TFORF3380 was a gift from Feng Zhang (Addgene plasmid # 144856 ; http://n2t.net/addgene:144856 ; RRID:Addgene_144856)
