>Addgene plasmid #144856 | TFORF3380 | depositor partial sequence | sequence record 286683 | Insert
ATCGATTGATCAACAAGTTTGTACAAAAAAGTTGGCATGTTGGCGGCTGCGCTCCTAAAGGCCAAGTCCC
AGGAGCTGGTAACCTTTGAGGATGTAGCTGTGTACTTCATCCGGAAGGAGTGGAAGCGTTTGGAACCTGC
TCAGAGGGACCTCTATAGAGATGTGATGCTGGAGAATTACGGGAATGTGTTCTCACTGGATCGTGAGACC
AGGACTGAAAATGATCAAGAAATTTCTGAAGACACAAGATCACATGGGGTCCTACTGGGAAGATTTCAAA
AGGATATTTCTCAGGGTCTCAAGTTTAAAGAAGCCTATGAACGAGAAGTCAGTCTGAAAAGGCCGCTGGG
GAACTCCCCTGGAGAAAGACTGAACAGGAAAATGCCAGATTTTGGTCAAGTGACAGTTGAGGAGAAGCTA
ACCCCCAGGGGAGAGAGAAGCGAGAAATATAATGATTTTGGGAACAGCTTCACTGTGAATTCCAACCTTA
TCTCACATCAGAGACTCCCCGTGGGAGACAGACCCCATAAGTGTGATGAATGTAGCAAGAGCTTTAATCG
AACTTCAGACCTTATTCAACATCAGAGAATCCACACTGGGGAAAAGCCCTATGAATGTAATGAGTGTGGG
AAGGCCTTCAGCCAGAGCTCACACCTTATTCAGCATCAGAGAATCCACACTGGGGAAAAACCTTATGAAT
GTAGTGATTGTGGGAAAACCTTCAGCTGTAGCTCTGCCCTCATTCTGCATCGGAGGATCCACACGGGGGA
GAAACCCTATGAATGTAATGAGTGTGGGAAGACCTTCAGCTGGAGCTCCACCCTCACCCACCATCAGAGA
ATCCACACTGGTGAGAAACCCTACGCCTGCAATGAATGTGGGAAGGCCTTCAGCAGGAGCTCAACCCTTA
TTCACCATCAGAGAATCCACACTGGAGAAAAACCCTATGAATGTAATGAATGTGGGAAAGCCTTCAGCCA
GAGCTCACACCTCTATCAGCACCAGAGAATCCACACTGGAGAGAAGCCCTACGAATGTATGGAATGTGGA
GGAAAGTTTACCTACAGTTCAGGCCTTATTCAGCATCAAAGAATCCACACCGGGGAGAACCCCTATGAAT
GTAGTGAGTGTGGGAAAGCCTTCAGGTACAGCTCGGCTCTTGTTCGCCATCAGAGAATTCACACTGGAGA
GAAGCCTTTGAATGGGATCGGCATGAGCAAAAGCTCCCTCAGAGTTACGACCGAGTTAAATATCAGAGAG
TCCACGTGCCCAACTTTCTTGTACAAAGTGGTTGATATCGGTAAGCCTATCCCTAACCCTCTCCTCGGTC
TCGATTCTACGTAGTAATGAACTAGTCCGTAACTTGAAAGTATTTCGATTTCTTGGCTTTATATATCTTG
TGGAAAGGACGAAGTTCAAACAAGGCAGTCGGGATT
