>Addgene plasmid #144856 | TFORF3380 | depositor partial sequence | sequence record 286684 | Barcode
AGTTCAAACAAGGCAGTCGGGATT
